Addgene plasmid #52909: pGL3-hsp82
Purpose: Drosophila pseudoobscura hsp82 promoter driving firefly luciferase
Depositing lab: Zach Adelman. Depositing organization: Virginia Polytechnic Institute and State University. Publication: Germline excision of transgenes in Aedes aegypti by homing endonucleases. Aryan A, Anderson MA, Myles KM, Adelman ZN. Sci Rep. 2013;3:1603. doi: 10.1038/srep01603. PubMed 23549343.
Backbone
  Vector backbone: pGL3
  Backbone manufacturer: Promega
  Backbone size w/o insert (bp): 4786
  Total vector size (bp): 5779
  Vector type: Luciferase
Growth in bacteria
  Bacterial resistance: Ampicillin, 100 μg/mL
  Growth temperature: 37°C
  Growth strain: XL1 Blue
  Copy number: Unknown
Gene/Insert
  Gene/Insert name: Drosophila pseudoobscura hsp82 promoter
  Species: Drosophila pseudoobscura
  Insert size (bp): 992
  Promoter: D pseudoobscura hsp82
  Cloning method: Restriction Enzyme; 5′ cloning site HindIII (not destroyed); 3′ cloning site NcoI (not destroyed)
  Sequencing primers: 5′ ataggctgtccccagtgcaagt; 3′ tttcatagcttctgccaaccgaacgg
Terms and licenses: Academic/Nonprofit Terms; Industry Terms: Not Available to Industry
How to cite: pGL3-hsp82 was a gift from Zach Adelman (Addgene plasmid # 52909 ; http://n2t.net/addgene:52909 ; RRID:Addgene_52909)
