[The description below was written by a language model from this plasmid's Addgene catalogue record and pLannotate feature annotations shown in this document.]
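Description:
pGL3-hsp82 is a luciferase reporter plasmid built on the Promega pGL3 backbone, in which a roughly 1 kb promoter fragment from the Drosophila pseudoobscura hsp82 gene has been placed directly upstream of the firefly luciferase coding sequence. The promoter was inserted by restriction cloning between HindIII and NcoI sites, both of which are retained. The total construct is about 5.8 kb. In bacteria it is maintained through a high-copy ColE1/pUC-type origin and selected with ampicillin via the β-lactamase gene and its native promoter. An f1 origin is also present, which allows production of single-stranded DNA.

The automated feature table does not annotate the hsp82 promoter itself, but the unannotated region preceding the luciferase open reading frame is consistent in size and position with the recorded insert. The reporter is the enhanced luc+ version of firefly luciferase, followed by an SV40 polyadenylation signal. Upstream of the promoter insertion site lie a synthetic poly(A) signal and a transcriptional pause site from the human α2 globin gene, standard pGL3 elements that suppress read-through transcription from the backbone so that luciferase output reflects the activity of the inserted promoter. Short fragments annotated as SV40 large T antigen, TcR and lacZα appear to be backbone remnants rather than functional genes.

The construct expresses luciferase from an insect heat-shock-gene promoter. It was deposited in connection with work on homing endonuclease-mediated excision of transgenes in the mosquito Aedes aegypti, although the record does not state its exact role in those experiments.
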