Features (pLannotate 1.2.2; 11 found; start..end, strand, type, name):
   1049..2701    +  CDS            luciferase: firefly luciferase; luc+; enhanced luc+ version of the luciferase gene
   2742..2863    -  polyA_signal   SV40 poly(A) signal: SV40 polyadenylation signal
   2886..2954    -  CDS            large T antigen (fragment): large T antigen from SV40 (simian virus 40)
   2970..3102    +  CDS            TcR (fragment): tetracycline efflux protein; tet; confers resistance to tetracycline
   3282..3870    -  rep_origin     ori: high-copy-number ColE1/pMB1/pBR322/pUC origin of replication
   4041..4901    -  CDS            AmpR: β-lactamase; bla; confers resistance to ampicillin, carbenicillin, and related antibiotics
   4902..5006    -  promoter       AmpR promoter: bla
   5033..5461    +  rep_origin     f1 ori (sequence partly withheld): f1 bacteriophage origin of replication; arrow indicates direction of (+) strand synthesis
   5493..5560    -  CDS            lacZα (fragment): LacZα fragment of β-galactosidase; lacZ fragment
   5619..5667    +  polyA_signal   poly(A) signal: synthetic polyadenylation signal
   5681..5772    +  misc_feature   pause site: RNA polymerase II transcriptional pause signal from the human α2 globin gene
>Addgene plasmid #52909 | pGL3-hsp82 | depositor full sequence | sequence record 82385 | pGL3-hsp82 sequence 5779 bps
GGTACCGAGCTCTTACGCGTGCTAGCCCGGGCTCGAGATCTGCGATCTAAGTAAGCTTATGGATTTTTAC
CATATTATTATTATTTCTAGCCACGTTGCAACTCTATGTCAGTACCGGAAATAGCAGCCCTGGAGTCTCT
TAGCCTCTAGAAACGGCTAGAACATTCTACGCTTGTGGTTGGTTTTCATTGAAAGCAGGCGTCTTTTATA
TACTTTACGGTATATAGCTACATGTATATAATGGTATACTTCATCAATATCATCAATCTATGAATTTTAA
TTTTTAAGAGTACATATATAAATTAACATGGGGGATATAGTTCTCAATACCCAAGTATTTGAATTTTCCA
TCTCTCATCGGGGGTAATTCATGAACCGGTTCCAGCCGAAAAATGAACGAAATTCATGAGAGATTATTTT
TTCGGGATTGCTTGCCAATACATTTCGGAAAAACAAAATGTACTACATTTTTGTCATCTCAGGGTGCTCC
AATTAATTATGAATGCTACGACACTACAAAGCAGCTTGGAAATCCGAATTTTAACAATAATTAAAGGAAA
TAGGGTATAGCGTATATAGGGTATCATAGCTGAAACGGGTATACCAACAATAATGACGCAGCACTTACGT
TTCACTCCGTACTCACTTACGATTTATGCTTATAATTTTTGTTCACCTCTTTTACTTAAACCTCACTTTA
AAAACAATCAAATAAATGGGAGTATTTATGTATATTTCTAAGATTACGGCGGTATTGTTCTGCTGTCTGC
GGTCACACTGGTTTTCAGCCTCGGTGCAACTCTGTTTCAGTACCGGAAATAGCAGCCCTGGATTCTCGTA
GCCTCTAGAAACGTCTAGAAAATTCTACGCTTGGGGTTGGTTTGCTATAAAAGCAGGCGGGCCGACTGTT
GCCGGCTCGAGTCTTGAAAAATTTTTGTCCAGTGAAGGTGCGTTTGCTTAGAGCGCAGTGCAACAAAGTG
AATTTATTCTACACAAATCGAAGTGAAAATATATATATATTTTTATCTCTGCTGTTAAATTAAAACCCAT
GGAAGACGCCAAAAACATAAAGAAAGGCCCGGCGCCATTCTATCCGCTGGAAGATGGAACCGCTGGAGAG
CAACTGCATAAGGCTATGAAGAGATACGCCCTGGTTCCTGGAACAATTGCTTTTACAGATGCACATATCG
AGGTGGACATCACTTACGCTGAGTACTTCGAAATGTCCGTTCGGTTGGCAGAAGCTATGAAACGATATGG
GCTGAATACAAATCACAGAATCGTCGTATGCAGTGAAAACTCTCTTCAATTCTTTATGCCGGTGTTGGGC
GCGTTATTTATCGGAGTTGCAGTTGCGCCCGCGAACGACATTTATAATGAACGTGAATTGCTCAACAGTA
TGGGCATTTCGCAGCCTACCGTGGTGTTCGTTTCCAAAAAGGGGTTGCAAAAAATTTTGAACGTGCAAAA
AAAGCTCCCAATCATCCAAAAAATTATTATCATGGATTCTAAAACGGATTACCAGGGATTTCAGTCGATG
TACACGTTCGTCACATCTCATCTACCTCCCGGTTTTAATGAATACGATTTTGTGCCAGAGTCCTTCGATA
GGGACAAGACAATTGCACTGATCATGAACTCCTCTGGATCTACTGGTCTGCCTAAAGGTGTCGCTCTGCC
TCATAGAACTGCCTGCGTGAGATTCTCGCATGCCAGAGATCCTATTTTTGGCAATCAAATCATTCCGGAT
ACTGCGATTTTAAGTGTTGTTCCATTCCATCACGGTTTTGGAATGTTTACTACACTCGGATATTTGATAT
GTGGATTTCGAGTCGTCTTAATGTATAGATTTGAAGAAGAGCTGTTTCTGAGGAGCCTTCAGGATTACAA
GATTCAAAGTGCGCTGCTGGTGCCAACCCTATTCTCCTTCTTCGCCAAAAGCACTCTGATTGACAAATAC
GATTTATCTAATTTACACGAAATTGCTTCTGGTGGCGCTCCCCTCTCTAAGGAAGTCGGGGAAGCGGTTG
CCAAGAGGTTCCATCTGCCAGGTATCAGGCAAGGATATGGGCTCACTGAGACTACATCAGCTATTCTGAT
TACACCCGAGGGGGATGATAAACCGGGCGCGGTCGGTAAAGTTGTTCCATTTTTTGAAGCGAAGGTTGTG
GATCTGGATACCGGGAAAACGCTGGGCGTTAATCAAAGAGGCGAACTGTGTGTGAGAGGTCCTATGATTA
TGTCCGGTTATGTAAACAATCCGGAAGCGACCAACGCCTTGATTGACAAGGATGGATGGCTACATTCTGG
AGACATAGCTTACTGGGACGAAGACGAACACTTCTTCATCGTTGACCGCCTGAAGTCTCTGATTAAGTAC
AAAGGCTATCAGGTGGCTCCCGCTGAATTGGAATCCATCTTGCTCCAACACCCCAACATCTTCGACGCAG
GTGTCGCAGGTCTTCCCGACGATGACGCCGGTGAACTTCCCGCCGCCGTTGTTGTTTTGGAGCACGGAAA
GACGATGACGGAAAAAGAGATCGTGGATTACGTCGCCAGTCAAGTAACAACCGCGAAAAAGTTGCGCGGA
GGAGTTGTGTTTGTGGACGAAGTACCGAAAGGTCTTACCGGAAAACTCGACGCAAGAAAAATCAGAGAGA
TCCTCATAAAGGCCAAGAAGGGCGGAAAGATCGCCGTGTAATTCTAGAGTCGGGGCGGCCGGCCGCTTCG
AGCAGACATGATAAGATACATTGATGAGTTTGGACAAACCACAACTAGAATGCAGTGAAAAAAATGCTTT
ATTTGTGAAATTTGTGATGCTATTGCTTTATTTGTAACCATTATAAGCTGCAATAAACAAGTTAACAACA
ACAATTGCATTCATTTTATGTTTCAGGTTCAGGGGGAGGTGTGGGAGGTTTTTTAAAGCAAGTAAAACCT
CTACAAATGTGGTAAAATCGATAAGGATCCGTCGACCGATGCCCTTGAGAGCCTTCAACCCAGTCAGCTC
CTTCCGGTGGGCGCGGGGCATGACTATCGTCGCCGCACTTATGACTGTCTTCTTTATCATGCAACTCGTA
GGACAGGTGCCGGCAGCGCTCTTCCGCTTCCTCGCTCACTGACTCGCTGCGCTCGGTCGTTCGGCTGCGG
CGAGCGGTATCAGCTCACTCAAAGGCGGTAATACGGTTATCCACAGAATCAGGGGATAACGCAGGAAAGA
ACATGTGAGCAAAAGGCCAGCAAAAGGCCAGGAACCGTAAAAAGGCCGCGTTGCTGGCGTTTTTCCATAG
GCTCCGCCCCCCTGACGAGCATCACAAAAATCGACGCTCAAGTCAGAGGTGGCGAAACCCGACAGGACTA
TAAAGATACCAGGCGTTTCCCCCTGGAAGCTCCCTCGTGCGCTCTCCTGTTCCGACCCTGCCGCTTACCG
GATACCTGTCCGCCTTTCTCCCTTCGGGAAGCGTGGCGCTTTCTCATAGCTCACGCTGTAGGTATCTCAG
TTCGGTGTAGGTCGTTCGCTCCAAGCTGGGCTGTGTGCACGAACCCCCCGTTCAGCCCGACCGCTGCGCC
TTATCCGGTAACTATCGTCTTGAGTCCAACCCGGTAAGACACGACTTATCGCCACTGGCAGCAGCCACTG
GTAACAGGATTAGCAGAGCGAGGTATGTAGGCGGTGCTACAGAGTTCTTGAAGTGGTGGCCTAACTACGG
CTACACTAGAAGAACAGTATTTGGTATCTGCGCTCTGCTGAAGCCAGTTACCTTCGGAAAAAGAGTTGGT
AGCTCTTGATCCGGCAAACAAACCACCGCTGGTAGCGGTGGTTTTTTTGTTTGCAAGCAGCAGATTACGC
GCAGAAAAAAAGGATCTCAAGAAGATCCTTTGATCTTTTCTACGGGGTCTGACGCTCAGTGGAACGAAAA
CTCACGTTAAGGGATTTTGGTCATGAGATTATCAAAAAGGATCTTCACCTAGATCCTTTTAAATTAAAAA
TGAAGTTTTAAATCAATCTAAAGTATATATGAGTAAACTTGGTCTGACAGTTACCAATGCTTAATCAGTG
AGGCACCTATCTCAGCGATCTGTCTATTTCGTTCATCCATAGTTGCCTGACTCCCCGTCGTGTAGATAAC
TACGATACGGGAGGGCTTACCATCTGGCCCCAGTGCTGCAATGATACCGCGAGACCCACGCTCACCGGCT
CCAGATTTATCAGCAATAAACCAGCCAGCCGGAAGGGCCGAGCGCAGAAGTGGTCCTGCAACTTTATCCG
CCTCCATCCAGTCTATTAATTGTTGCCGGGAAGCTAGAGTAAGTAGTTCGCCAGTTAATAGTTTGCGCAA
CGTTGTTGCCATTGCTACAGGCATCGTGGTGTCACGCTCGTCGTTTGGTATGGCTTCATTCAGCTCCGGT
TCCCAACGATCAAGGCGAGTTACATGATCCCCCATGTTGTGCAAAAAAGCGGTTAGCTCCTTCGGTCCTC
CGATCGTTGTCAGAAGTAAGTTGGCCGCAGTGTTATCACTCATGGTTATGGCAGCACTGCATAATTCTCT
TACTGTCATGCCATCCGTAAGATGCTTTTCTGTGACTGGTGAGTACTCAACCAAGTCATTCTGAGAATAG
TGTATGCGGCGACCGAGTTGCTCTTGCCCGGCGTCAATACGGGATAATACCGCGCCACATAGCAGAACTT
TAAAAGTGCTCATCATTGGAAAACGTTCTTCGGGGCGAAAACTCTCAAGGATCTTACCGCTGTTGAGATC
CAGTTCGATGTAACCCACTCGTGCACCCAACTGATCTTCAGCATCTTTTACTTTCACCAGCGTTTCTGGG
TGAGCAAAAACAGGAAGGCAAAATGCCGCAAAAAAGGGAATAAGGGCGACACGGAAATGTTGAATACTCA
TACTCTTCCTTTTTCAATATTATTGAAGCATTTATCAGGGTTATTGTCTCATGAGCGGATACATATTTGA
ATGTATTTAGAAAAATAAACAAATAGGGGTTCCGCGCACATTTCCCCGAAAAGTGCCACCTG
[124 nt withheld, positions 5033-5156]
C
[91 nt withheld, positions 5158-5248]
A
[49 nt withheld, positions 5250-5298]
CCTTTGACGTTGGAGTCCACGTTCTTT
[37 nt withheld, positions 5326-5362]
ACCCTATCTCGGTCTATTCTTTTGATTTATAAGGGATTTTGCCGATTTCGGCCTATTGGTTAAAAAATGA
GCTGATTTAACAAAAATTTAACGCGAATTTTAACAAAATATTAACGCTTACAATTTGCCATTCGCCATTC
AGGCTGCGCAACTGTTGGGAAGGGCGATCGGTGCGGGCCTCTTCGCTATTACGCCAGCCCAAGCTACCAT
GATAAGTAAGTAATATTAAGGTACGGGAGGTACTTGGAGCGGCCGCAATAAAATATCTTTATTTTCATTA
CATCTGTGTGTTGGTTTTTTGTGTGAATCGATAGTACTAACATACGCTCTCCATCAAAACAAAACGAAAC
AAAACAAACTAGCAAAATAGGCTGTCCCCAGTGCAAGTGCAGGTGCCAGAACATTTCTCTATCGATA
