>Addgene plasmid #52909 | pGL3-hsp82 | addgene partial sequence | sequence record 86047 | RVprimer3 5'-CTAGCAAAATAGGCTGTCCC-3'
TTTCTCTATCGATAGGTACCGAGCTCTTACGCGTGCTAGCCCGGGCTCGAGATCTGCGATCTAAGTAAGC
TTATGGATTTTTACCATATTATTATTATTTCTAGCCACGTTGCAACTCTATGTCAGTACCGGAAATAGCA
GCCCTGGAGTCTCTTAGCCTCTAGAAACGGCTAGAACATTCTACGCTTGTGGTTGGTTTTCATTGAAAGC
AGGCGTCTTTTATATACTTTACGGTATATAGCTACATGTATATAATGGTATACTTCATCAATATCATCAA
TCTATGAATTTTAATTTTTAAGAGTACATATATAAATTAACATGGGGGATATAGTTCTCAATACCCAAGT
ATTTGAATTTTCCATCTCTCATCGGGGGTAATTCATGAACCGGTTCCAGCCGAAAAATGAACGAAATTCA
TGAGAGATTATTTTTTCGGGATTGCTTGCCAATACATTTCGGAAAAACAAAATGTACTACATTTTTGTCA
TCTCAGGGTGCTCCAATTAATTATGAATGCTACGACACTACAAAGCAGCTTGGAAATCCGAATTTTAACA
ATAATTAAAGGAAATAGGGTATAGCGTATATAGGGTATCATAGCTGAAACGGGTATACCAACAATAATGA
CGCAGCACTTACGTTTCACTCCGTACTCACTTACGATTTATGCTTATAATTTTTGTTCACCTCTTTTACT
TAAACCTCACTTTAAAAACAATCAAATAAATGGGAGTATTTATGTATATTTCTAAGATTACGGCGGTATT
GTTCTGCTGTCTGCGGTCACACTGGTTTTCAGCCTCGGTGCAACTCTGTTTCAGTACCGGAAATAGCAGC
CCTGGATTCTCGTAGCCTCTAGAA
